Addgene plasmid #68857: pLVX-Flag-CDK8-W105M-IRES-mCherry
Purpose: Expresses Human CDK8 W105M Mutant
Depositing lab: Matthew Shair. Depositing organization: Harvard University. Publication: Mediator kinase inhibition further activates super-enhancer-associated genes in AML. Pelish HE, Liau BB, Nitulescu II, Tangpeerachaikul A, Poss ZC, Da Silva DH, Caruso BT, Arefolov A, Fadeyi O, Christie AL, Du K, Banka D, Schneider EV, Jestel A, Zou G, Si C, Ebmeier CC, Bronson RT, Krivtsov AV, Myers AG, Kohl NE, Kung AL, Armstrong SA, Lemieux ME, Taatjes DJ, Shair MD. Nature. 2015 Sep 28. doi: 10.1038/nature14904. PubMed 26416749.
Backbone
  Vector backbone: pLVX-EF1α-IRES-mCherry
  Backbone manufacturer: Clontech
  Backbone size w/o insert (bp): 8865
  Total vector size (bp): 10311
  Vector type: Mammalian Expression, Lentiviral
Growth in bacteria
  Bacterial resistance: Ampicillin, 100 μg/mL
  Growth temperature: 37°C
  Growth strain: Stbl3
  Copy number: High Copy
Gene/Insert
  Gene/Insert name: Cyclin-Dependent Kinase 8
  Species: H. sapiens (human)
  Insert size (bp): 1446
  Mutation: W105M
  GenBank ID: NM_001260.1
  Entrez Gene: CDK8 (a.k.a. IDDHBA, K35)
  Promoter: EF1α
  Tag / fusion protein: Flag (N terminal on insert)
  Cloning method: Restriction Enzyme; 5′ cloning site EcoRI (not destroyed); 3′ cloning site XbaI (not destroyed)
  Sequencing primers: 5′ EF-1a Forward; 3′ IRES-R
Resource information
  A portion of this plasmid was derived from a plasmid made by: pBabe.puro.CDK8.flag (Plasmid #19758) Mutagenized W105M
Terms and licenses: Academic/Nonprofit Terms; Industry Terms: Not Available to Industry
How to cite: pLVX-Flag-CDK8-W105M-IRES-mCherry was a gift from Matthew Shair (Addgene plasmid # 68857 ; http://n2t.net/addgene:68857 ; RRID:Addgene_68857)
