[The description below was written by a language model from this plasmid's Addgene catalogue record and pLannotate feature annotations shown in this document.]
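Description:
pLVX-Flag-CDK8-W105M-IRES-mCherry is an HIV-1-based lentiviral transfer plasmid for mammalian expression, built on Clontech's pLVX-EF1α-IRES-mCherry backbone and carrying a human CDK8 (cyclin-dependent kinase 8) coding sequence with a W105M point mutation. It is maintained in E. coli through a high-copy ColE1/pUC-type origin and an ampicillin resistance (β-lactamase) cassette. The catalogue gives a total size of about 10.3 kb, in close agreement with the deposited sequence. The record lists no mammalian drug-selection marker, so transduced cells are identified by fluorescence instead.

The viral region is flanked by HIV-1 LTR sequences and contains the Ψ packaging signal with a gag fragment, the Rev response element for Rev-dependent nuclear export of the genomic RNA, and the cPPT/CTS element that aids nuclear import of the reverse-transcribed genome. These allow the RNA to be packaged when helper functions are supplied in trans. Inside this frame, the human EF-1α promoter with its intron drives a single bicistronic transcript. The first cistron is N-terminally Flag-tagged CDK8 W105M, cloned between EcoRI and XbaI. It is followed by an EMCV IRES that permits cap-independent translation of mCherry, so red fluorescence marks cells expressing the kinase. A WPRE downstream of mCherry enhances transcript stability and expression.

The CDK8 sequence was derived by mutagenesis from an earlier retroviral Flag-CDK8 plasmid. The stated purpose is simply expression of the human CDK8 W105M mutant, and the associated publication concerns Mediator kinase inhibition in acute myeloid leukaemia. The record does not describe the functional consequence of the W105M substitution.
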