Features (pLannotate 1.2.2; 25 found; start..end, strand, type, name):
    377..634     +  LTR            5' LTR (truncated): truncated 5' long terminal repeat (LTR) from HIV-1
    681..806     +  misc_feature   HIV-1 Ψ: packaging signal of human immunodeficiency virus type 1
    790..1128    +  CDS            HIV-1 gag (fragment): gag protein from human immunodeficiency virus 1; gag
   1303..1536    +  misc_feature   RRE: The Rev response element (RRE) of HIV-1 allows for Rev-dependent mRNA export from the nucleus to the cytoplasm.
   1913..2013    +  CDS            Rev (fragment): human immunodeficiency virus 1 (HIV-1) Rev protein; rev; enhances nuclear export of unspliced and incompletely spliced viral mRNAs
   2028..2143    +  misc_feature   cPPT/CTS: central polypurine tract and central termination sequence of HIV-1 (lacking the first T)
   2356..2567    +  promoter       EF-1α core promoter: core promoter for human elongation factor EF-1α
   2568..2681    +  intron         EF-1α intron A (fragment): intron upstream of the start codon of human EF-1α
   3307..3510    +  intron         EF-1α intron A: truncated intron upstream of the start codon of human EF-1α
   3548..3568    +  CDS            3xFLAG (fragment): three tandem FLAG® epitope tags
   3579..4970    +  CDS            CDK8: CDK8_HUMAN - Experimental evidence at protein level: Swiss-Prot protein existence level 1. Component of the Mediator complex, a coactivator involved in regulated gene transcription of nearly all RNA polymerase II-dependent genes. Mediator functions as a bridge to convey information from gene- specific regulatory proteins to the basal RNA polymerase II transcription machinery. Mediator is recruited to promoters by direct interactions with regulatory proteins and serves as a scaffold for the assembly of a functional pre-initiation complex with RNA polymerase II and the general transcription fact
   4996..5568    +  misc_feature   IRES: internal ribosome entry site (IRES) of the encephalomyocarditis virus (EMCV)
   5570..6277    +  CDS            mCherry: mCherry is a basic (constitutively fluorescent) red fluorescent protein published in 2004, derived from Discosoma sp.. It is reported to be a very rapidly-maturing monomer with low acid sensitivity.
   6294..6882    +  misc_feature   WPRE: woodchuck hepatitis virus posttranscriptional regulatory element
   6899..7417    +  CDS            nef (fragment): NEF_HV1BR - Experimental evidence at protein level: Swiss-Prot protein existence level 1. Extracellular Nef protein targets CD4(+) T-lymphocytes for apoptosis by interacting with CXCR4 surface receptors (PubMed:14990729). From Human immunodeficiency virus type 1 group M subtype B (isolate BRU/LAI) (HIV-1).
   7465..7722    +  LTR            5' LTR (truncated): truncated 5' long terminal repeat (LTR) from HIV-1
   7874..7890    -  protein_bind   lac operator: The lac repressor binds to the lac operator to inhibit transcription in E. coli. This inhibition can be relieved by adding lactose or isopropyl-β-D-thiogalactopyranoside (IPTG). lac repressor encoded by lacI
   7898..7928    -  promoter       lac promoter: promoter for the E. coli lac operon
   7943..7964    -  protein_bind   CAP binding site: CAP binding activates transcription in the presence of cAMP. E. coli catabolite activator protein
   7977..8069    -  CDS            lacI (fragment): lac repressor; lacI; The lac repressor binds to the lac operator to inhibit transcription in E. coli. This inhibition can be relieved by adding lactose or isopropyl-β-D-thiogalactopyranoside (IPTG).
   8252..8840    -  rep_origin     ori: high-copy-number ColE1/pMB1/pBR322/pUC origin of replication
   9011..9871    -  CDS            AmpR: β-lactamase; bla; confers resistance to ampicillin, carbenicillin, and related antibiotics
   9872..9976    -  promoter       AmpR promoter: bla
  10024..10158   +  polyA_signal   SV40 poly(A) signal: SV40 polyadenylation signal
  10325..329     +  CDS            nef (fragment) (across the origin): NEF_HV1BR - Experimental evidence at protein level: Swiss-Prot protein existence level 1. Extracellular Nef protein targets CD4(+) T-lymphocytes for apoptosis by interacting with CXCR4 surface receptors (PubMed:14990729). From Human immunodeficiency virus type 1 group M subtype B (isolate BRU/LAI) (HIV-1).
>Addgene plasmid #68857 | pLVX-Flag-CDK8-W105M-IRES-mCherry | depositor full sequence | sequence record 130295 | pLVX-Flag-CDK8-W105M-IRES-mCherry sequence 10325 bps
TGGAAGGGCTAATTCACTCCCAAAGAAGACAAGATATCCTTGATCTGTGGATCTACCACACACAAGGCTA
CTTCCCTGATTAGCAGAACTACACACCAGGGCCAGGGGTCAGATATCCACTGACCTTTGGATGGTGCTAC
AAGCTAGTACCAGTTGAGCCAGATAAGGTAGAAGAGGCCAATAAAGGAGAGAACACCAGCTTGTTACACC
CTGTGAGCCTGCATGGGATGGATGACCCGGAGAGAGAAGTGTTAGAGTGGAGGTTTGACAGCCGCCTAGC
ATTTCATCACGTGGCCCGAGAGCTGCATCCGGAGTACTTCAAGAACTGCTGATATCGAGCTTGCTACAAG
GGACTTTCCGCTGGGGACTTTCCAGGGAGGCGTGGCCTGGGCGGGACTGGGGAGTGGCGAGCCCTCAGAT
CCTGCATATAAGCAGCTGCTTTTTGCCTGTACTGGGTCTCTCTGGTTAGACCAGATCTGAGCCTGGGAGC
TCTCTGGCTAACTAGGGAACCCACTGCTTAAGCCTCAATAAAGCTTGCCTTGAGTGCTTCAAGTAGTGTG
TGCCCGTCTGTTGTGTGACTCTGGTAACTAGAGATCCCTCAGACCCTTTTAGTCAGTGTGGAAAATCTCT
AGCAGTGGCGCCCGAACAGGGACTTGAAAGCGAAAGGGAAACCAGAGGAGCTCTCTCGACGCAGGACTCG
GCTTGCTGAAGCGCGCACGGCAAGAGGCGAGGGGCGGCGACTGGTGAGTACGCCAAAAATTTTGACTAGC
GGAGGCTAGAAGGAGAGAGATGGGTGCGAGAGCGTCAGTATTAAGCGGGGGAGAATTAGATCGCGATGGG
AAAAAATTCGGTTAAGGCCAGGGGGAAAGAAAAAATATAAATTAAAACATATAGTATGGGCAAGCAGGGA
GCTAGAACGATTCGCAGTTAATCCTGGCCTGTTAGAAACATCAGAAGGCTGTAGACAAATACTGGGACAG
CTACAACCATCCCTTCAGACAGGATCAGAAGAACTTAGATCATTATATAATACAGTAGCAACCCTCTATT
GTGTGCATCAAAGGATAGAGATAAAAGACACCAAGGAAGCTTTAGACAAGATAGAGGAAGAGCAAAACAA
AAGTAAGACCACCGCACAGCAAGCGGCCGGCCGCTGATCTTCAGACCTGGAGGAGGAGATATGAGGGACA
ATTGGAGAAGTGAATTATATAAATATAAAGTAGTAAAAATTGAACCATTAGGAGTAGCACCCACCAAGGC
AAAGAGAAGAGTGGTGCAGAGAGAAAAAAGAGCAGTGGGAATAGGAGCTTTGTTCCTTGGGTTCTTGGGA
GCAGCAGGAAGCACTATGGGCGCAGCGTCAATGACGCTGACGGTACAGGCCAGACAATTATTGTCTGGTA
TAGTGCAGCAGCAGAACAATTTGCTGAGGGCTATTGAGGCGCAACAGCATCTGTTGCAACTCACAGTCTG
GGGCATCAAGCAGCTCCAGGCAAGAATCCTGGCTGTGGAAAGATACCTAAAGGATCAACAGCTCCTGGGG
ATTTGGGGTTGCTCTGGAAAACTCATTTGCACCACTGCTGTGCCTTGGAATGCTAGTTGGAGTAATAAAT
CTCTGGAACAGATTTGGAATCACACGACCTGGATGGAGTGGGACAGAGAAATTAACAATTACACAAGCTT
AATACACTCCTTAATTGAAGAATCGCAAAACCAGCAAGAAAAGAATGAACAAGAATTATTGGAATTAGAT
AAATGGGCAAGTTTGTGGAATTGGTTTAACATAACAAATTGGCTGTGGTATATAAAATTATTCATAATGA
TAGTAGGAGGCTTGGTAGGTTTAAGAATAGTTTTTGCTGTACTTTCTATAGTGAATAGAGTTAGGCAGGG
ATATTCACCATTATCGTTTCAGACCCACCTCCCAACCCCGAGGGGACCCGACAGGCCCGAAGGAATAGAA
GAAGAAGGTGGAGAGAGAGACAGAGACAGATCCATTCGATTAGTGAACGGATCTCGACGGTATCGCCTTT
AAAAGAAAAGGGGGGATTGGGGGGTACAGTGCAGGGGAAAGAATAGTAGACATAATAGCAACAGACATAC
AAACTAAAGAATTACAAAAACAAATTACAAAAATTCAAAATTTTCGGGTTTATTACAGGGACAGCAGAGA
TCCAGTTTATCGATGAGTAATTCATACAAAAGGACTCGCCCCTGCCTTGGGGAATCCCAGGGACCGTCGT
TAAACTCCCACTAACGTAGAACCCAGAGATCGCTGCGTTCCCGCCCCCTCACCCGCCCGCTCTCGTCATC
ACTGAGGTGGAGAAGAGCATGCGTGAGGCTCCGGTGCCCGTCAGTGGGCAGAGCGCACATCGCCCACAGT
CCCCGAGAAGTTGGGGGGAGGGGTCGGCAATTGAACCGGTGCCTAGAGAAGGTGGCGCGGGGTAAACTGG
GAAAGTGATGTCGTGTACTGGCTCCGCCTTTTTCCCGAGGGTGGGGGAGAACCGTATATAAGTGCAGTAG
TCGCCGTGAACGTTCTTTTTCGCAACGGGTTTGCCGCCAGAACACAGGTAAGTGCCGTGTGTGGTTCCCG
CGGGCCTGGCCTCTTTACGGGTTATGGCCCTTGCGTGCCTTGAATTACTTCCACGCCCCTGGCTGCAGTA
CGTGATTCTTGATCCCGAGCTTCGGGTTGGAAGTGGGTGGGAGAGTTCGAGGCCTTGCGCTTAAGGAGCC
CCTTCGCCTCGTGCTTGAGTTGAGGCCTGGCTTGGGCGCTGGGGCCGCCGCGTGCGAATCTGGTGGCACC
TTCGCGCCTGTCTCGCTGCTTTCGATAAGTCTCTAGCCATTTAAAATTTTTGATGACCTGCTGCGACGCT
TTTTTTCTGGCAAGATAGTCTTGTAAATGCGGGCCAAGATCTGCACACTGGTATTTCGGTTTTTGGGGCC
GCGGGCGGCGACGGGGCCCGTGCGTCCCAGCGCACATGTTCGGCGAGGCGGGGCCTGCGAGCGCGGCCAC
CGAGAATCGGACGGGGGTAGTCTCAAGCTGGCCGGCCTGCTCTGGTGCCTGGCCTCGCGCCGCCGTGTAT
CGCCCCGCCCTGGGCGGCAAGGCTGGCCCGGTCGGCACCAGTTGCGTGAGCGGAAAGATGGCCGCTTCCC
GGCCCTGCTGCAGGGAGCTCAAAATGGAGGACGCGGCGCTCGGGAGAGCGGGCGGGTGAGTCACCCACAC
AAAGGAAAAGGGCCTTTCCGTCCTCAGCCGTCGCTTCATGTGACTCCACGGAGTACCGGGCGCCGTCCAG
GCACCTCGATTAGTTCTCGAGCTTTTGGAGTACGTCGTCTTTAGGTTGGGGGGAGGGGTTTTATGCGATG
GAGTTTCCCCACACTGAGTGGGTGGAGACTGAAGTTAGGCCAGCTTGGCACTTGATGTAATTCTCCTTGG
AATTTGCCCTTTTTGAGTTTGGATCTTGGTTCATTCTCAAGCCTCAGACAGTGGTTCAAAGTTTTTTTCT
TCCATTTCAGGTGTCGTGAGGATCTATTTCCGGTGATTCGCCACCATGGACTACAAAGACGATGACGACA
AGAGATCTATGGACTATGACTTTAAAGTGAAGCTGAGCAGCGAGCGGGAGCGGGTCGAGGACCTGTTTGA
ATACGAGGGCTGCAAAGTTGGCCGAGGCACTTATGGTCACGTCTACAAAGCCAAGAGGAAAGATGGGAAG
GATGATAAAGACTATGCTTTAAAACAAATAGAAGGAACTGGGATCTCTATGTCGGCATGTAGAGAAATAG
CATTACTTCGAGAGCTTAAGCATCCAAACGTCATTTCTCTTCAAAAGGTGTTTCTGTCTCATGCTGATAG
GAAGGTGTGGCTTCTGTTTGACTATGCTGAACATGACCTCATGCATATAATCAAGTTTCACAGAGCTTCT
AAAGCAAACAAGAAGCCAGTTCAGTTACCTCGGGGAATGGTGAAGTCACTATTATATCAGATCCTAGATG
GTATTCACTACCTGCATGCTAACTGGGTGTTGCACAGAGATTTGAAACCTGCTAATATTTTAGTTATGGG
TGAAGGTCCTGAGCGAGGAAGAGTAAAAATTGCTGACATGGGCTTTGCCCGATTATTTAATTCACCTTTG
AAGCCTTTAGCAGATTTGGATCCAGTGGTTGTTACATTCTGGTACCGAGCCCCTGAACTACTTCTTGGAG
CAAGGCATTATACCAAAGCTATTGATATTTGGGCTATAGGGTGTATATTTGCAGAACTACTAACGTCAGA
ACCAATATTTCACTGTCGACAAGAGGACATCAAAACTAGTAATCCTTATCACCATGACCAGCTGGACAGA
ATATTCAATGTAATGGGATTTCCTGCAGATAAAGATTGGGAAGATATAAAAAAGATGCCTGAACATTCAA
CATTAATGAAAGATTTCAGAAGAAATACGTATACCAACTGCAGCCTTATCAAGTATATGGAAAAACATAA
AGTTAAACCAGATAGTAAAGCATTCCACTTGCTTCAGAAGCTGCTTACCATGGACCCAATAAAGCGAATT
ACCTCAGAACAGGCTATGCAGGACCCCTATTTCTTAGAAGACCCACTTCCTACATCAGACGTTTTTGCCG
GTTGTCAAATCCCTTACCCAAAACGAGAATTTTTAACGGAAGAAGAACCTGATGACAAAGGAGACAAAAA
GAACCAGCAGCAGCAGCAGGGCAATAACCACACTAATGGAACTGGCCACCCAGGGAATCAAGACAGCAGT
CACACACAGGGACCCCCGTTGAAGAAAGTGAGAGTTGTTCCTCCTACCACTACCTCAGGTGGACTTATCA
TGACCTCAGACTATCAGCGTTCCAATCCACATGCTGCCTATCCCAACCCTGGACCAAGCACATCACAGCC
GCAGAGCAGCATGGGATACTCAGCTACCTCCCAGCAGCCTCCACAGTACTCACATCAGACACATCGGTAC
TGATCTAGAGCGGCCGCGGATCCCGCCCCTCTCCCTCCCCCCCCCCTAACGTTACTGGCCGAAGCCGCTT
GGAATAAGGCCGGTGTGCGTTTGTCTATATGTTATTTTCCACCATATTGCCGTCTTTTGGCAATGTGAGG
GCCCGGAAACCTGGCCCTGTCTTCTTGACGAGCATTCCTAGGGGTCTTTCCCCTCTCGCCAAAGGAATGC
AAGGTCTGTTGAATGTCGTGAAGGAAGCAGTTCCTCTGGAAGCTTCTTGAAGACAAACAACGTCTGTAGC
GACCCTTTGCAGGCAGCGGAACCCCCCACCTGGCGACAGGTGCCTCTGCGGCCAAAAGCCACGTGTATAA
GATACACCTGCAAAGGCGGCACAACCCCAGTGCCACGTTGTGAGTTGGATAGTTGTGGAAAGAGTCAAAT
GGCTCACCTCAAGCGTATTCAACAAGGGGCTGAAGGATGCCCAGAAGGTACCCCATTGTATGGGATCTGA
TCTGGGGCCTCGGTGCACATGCTTTACATGTGTTTAGTCGAGGTTAAAAAACGTCTAGGCCCCCCGAACC
ACGGGGACGTGGTTTTCCTTTGAAAAACACGATGATAATATGGTGAGCAAGGGCGAGGAGGATAACATGG
CCATCATCAAGGAGTTCATGCGCTTCAAGGTGCACATGGAGGGCTCCGTGAACGGCCACGAGTTCGAGAT
CGAGGGCGAGGGCGAGGGCCGCCCCTACGAGGGCACCCAGACCGCCAAGCTGAAGGTGACCAAGGGTGGC
CCCCTGCCCTTCGCCTGGGACATCCTGTCCCCTCAGTTCATGTACGGCTCCAAGGCCTACGTGAAGCACC
CCGCCGACATCCCCGACTACTTGAAGCTGTCCTTCCCCGAGGGCTTCAAGTGGGAGCGCGTGATGAACTT
CGAGGACGGCGGCGTGGTGACCGTGACCCAGGACTCCTCCCTGCAGGACGGCGAGTTCATCTACAAGGTG
AAGCTGCGCGGCACCAACTTCCCCTCCGACGGCCCCGTAATGCAGAAGAAGACCATGGGCTGGGAGGCCT
CCTCCGAGCGGATGTACCCCGAGGACGGCGCCCTGAAGGGCGAGATCAAGCAGAGGCTGAAGCTGAAGGA
CGGCGGCCACTACGACGCTGAGGTCAAGACCACCTACAAGGCCAAGAAGCCCGTGCAGCTGCCCGGCGCC
TACAACGTCAACATCAAGTTGGACATCACCTCCCACAACGAGGACTACACCATCGTGGAACAGTACGAAC
GCGCCGAGGGCCGCCACTCCACCGGCGGCATGGACGAGCTGTACAAGTGAACGCGTCTGGAACAATCAAC
CTCTGGATTACAAAATTTGTGAAAGATTGACTGGTATTCTTAACTATGTTGCTCCTTTTACGCTATGTGG
ATACGCTGCTTTAATGCCTTTGTATCATGCTATTGCTTCCCGTATGGCTTTCATTTTCTCCTCCTTGTAT
AAATCCTGGTTGCTGTCTCTTTATGAGGAGTTGTGGCCCGTTGTCAGGCAACGTGGCGTGGTGTGCACTG
TGTTTGCTGACGCAACCCCCACTGGTTGGGGCATTGCCACCACCTGTCAGCTCCTTTCCGGGACTTTCGC
TTTCCCCCTCCCTATTGCCACGGCGGAACTCATCGCCGCCTGCCTTGCCCGCTGCTGGACAGGGGCTCGG
CTGTTGGGCACTGACAATTCCGTGGTGTTGTCGGGGAAGCTGACGTCCTTTCCATGGCTGCTCGCCTGTG
TTGCCACCTGGATTCTGCGCGGGACGTCCTTCTGCTACGTCCCTTCGGCCCTCAATCCAGCGGACCTTCC
TTCCCGCGGCCTGCTGCCGGCTCTGCGGCCTCTTCCGCGTCTTCGCCTTCGCCCTCAGACGAGTCGGATC
TCCCTTTGGGCCGCCTCCCCGCCTGGAATTAATTCTGCAGTCGAGACCTAGAAAAACATGGAGCAATCAC
AAGTAGCAATACAGCAGCTACCAATGCTGATTGTGCCTGGCTAGAAGCACAAGAGGAGGAGGAGGTGGGT
TTTCCAGTCACACCTCAGGTACCTTTAAGACCAATGACTTACAAGGCAGCTGTAGATCTTAGCCACTTTT
TAAAAGAAAAGAGGGGACTGGAAGGGCTAATTCACTCCCAACGAAGACAAGATATCCTTGATCTGTGGAT
CTACCACACACAAGGCTACTTCCCTGATTAGCAGAACTACACACCAGGGCCAGGGGTCAGATATCCACTG
ACCTTTGGATGGTGCTACAAGCTAGTACCAGTTGAGCCAGATAAGGTAGAAGAGGCCAATAAAGGAGAGA
ACACCAGCTTGTTACACCCTGTGAGCCTGCATGGGATGGATGACCCGGAGAGAGAAGTGTTAGAGTGGAG
GTTTGACAGCCGCCTAGCATTTCATCACGTGGCCCGAGAGCTGCATCCGGAGTACTTCAAGAACTGCTGA
TATCGAGCTTGCTACAAGGGACTTTCCGCTGGGGACTTTCCAGGGAGGCGTGGCCTGGGCGGGACTGGGG
AGTGGCGAGCCCTCAGATCCTGCATATAAGCAGCTGCTTTTTGCCTGTACTGGGTCTCTCTGGTTAGACC
AGATCTGAGCCTGGGAGCTCTCTGGCTAACTAGGGAACCCACTGCTTAAGCCTCAATAAAGCTTGCCTTG
AGTGCTTCAAGTAGTGTGTGCCCGTCTGTTGTGTGACTCTGGTAACTAGAGATCCCTCAGACCCTTTTAG
TCAGTGTGGAAAATCTCTAGCAGTAGTAGTTCATGTCATCTTATTATTCAGTATTTATAACTTGCAAAGA
AATGAATATCAGAGAGTGAGAGGCCTTGACATTGCTAGCGTTTACCGTCGACCTCTAGCTAGAGCTTGGC
GTAATCATGGTCATAGCTGTTTCCTGTGTGAAATTGTTATCCGCTCACAATTCCACACAACATACGAGCC
GGAAGCATAAAGTGTAAAGCCTGGGGTGCCTAATGAGTGAGCTAACTCACATTAATTGCGTTGCGCTCAC
TGCCCGCTTTCCAGTCGGGAAACCTGTCGTGCCAGCTGCATTAATGAATCGGCCAACGCGCGGGGAGAGG
CGGTTTGCGTATTGGGCGCTCTTCCGCTTCCTCGCTCACTGACTCGCTGCGCTCGGTCGTTCGGCTGCGG
CGAGCGGTATCAGCTCACTCAAAGGCGGTAATACGGTTATCCACAGAATCAGGGGATAACGCAGGAAAGA
ACATGTGAGCAAAAGGCCAGCAAAAGGCCAGGAACCGTAAAAAGGCCGCGTTGCTGGCGTTTTTCCATAG
GCTCCGCCCCCCTGACGAGCATCACAAAAATCGACGCTCAAGTCAGAGGTGGCGAAACCCGACAGGACTA
TAAAGATACCAGGCGTTTCCCCCTGGAAGCTCCCTCGTGCGCTCTCCTGTTCCGACCCTGCCGCTTACCG
GATACCTGTCCGCCTTTCTCCCTTCGGGAAGCGTGGCGCTTTCTCATAGCTCACGCTGTAGGTATCTCAG
TTCGGTGTAGGTCGTTCGCTCCAAGCTGGGCTGTGTGCACGAACCCCCCGTTCAGCCCGACCGCTGCGCC
TTATCCGGTAACTATCGTCTTGAGTCCAACCCGGTAAGACACGACTTATCGCCACTGGCAGCAGCCACTG
GTAACAGGATTAGCAGAGCGAGGTATGTAGGCGGTGCTACAGAGTTCTTGAAGTGGTGGCCTAACTACGG
CTACACTAGAAGAACAGTATTTGGTATCTGCGCTCTGCTGAAGCCAGTTACCTTCGGAAAAAGAGTTGGT
AGCTCTTGATCCGGCAAACAAACCACCGCTGGTAGCGGTGGTTTTTTTGTTTGCAAGCAGCAGATTACGC
GCAGAAAAAAAGGATCTCAAGAAGATCCTTTGATCTTTTCTACGGGGTCTGACGCTCAGTGGAACGAAAA
CTCACGTTAAGGGATTTTGGTCATGAGATTATCAAAAAGGATCTTCACCTAGATCCTTTTAAATTAAAAA
TGAAGTTTTAAATCAATCTAAAGTATATATGAGTAAACTTGGTCTGACAGTTACCAATGCTTAATCAGTG
AGGCACCTATCTCAGCGATCTGTCTATTTCGTTCATCCATAGTTGCCTGACTCCCCGTCGTGTAGATAAC
TACGATACGGGAGGGCTTACCATCTGGCCCCAGTGCTGCAATGATACCGCGAGACCCACGCTCACCGGCT
CCAGATTTATCAGCAATAAACCAGCCAGCCGGAAGGGCCGAGCGCAGAAGTGGTCCTGCAACTTTATCCG
CCTCCATCCAGTCTATTAATTGTTGCCGGGAAGCTAGAGTAAGTAGTTCGCCAGTTAATAGTTTGCGCAA
CGTTGTTGCCATTGCTACAGGCATCGTGGTGTCACGCTCGTCGTTTGGTATGGCTTCATTCAGCTCCGGT
TCCCAACGATCAAGGCGAGTTACATGATCCCCCATGTTGTGCAAAAAAGCGGTTAGCTCCTTCGGTCCTC
CGATCGTTGTCAGAAGTAAGTTGGCCGCAGTGTTATCACTCATGGTTATGGCAGCACTGCATAATTCTCT
TACTGTCATGCCATCCGTAAGATGCTTTTCTGTGACTGGTGAGTACTCAACCAAGTCATTCTGAGAATAG
TGTATGCGGCGACCGAGTTGCTCTTGCCCGGCGTCAATACGGGATAATACCGCGCCACATAGCAGAACTT
TAAAAGTGCTCATCATTGGAAAACGTTCTTCGGGGCGAAAACTCTCAAGGATCTTACCGCTGTTGAGATC
CAGTTCGATGTAACCCACTCGTGCACCCAACTGATCTTCAGCATCTTTTACTTTCACCAGCGTTTCTGGG
TGAGCAAAAACAGGAAGGCAAAATGCCGCAAAAAAGGGAATAAGGGCGACACGGAAATGTTGAATACTCA
TACTCTTCCTTTTTCAATATTATTGAAGCATTTATCAGGGTTATTGTCTCATGAGCGGATACATATTTGA
ATGTATTTAGAAAAATAAACAAATAGGGGTTCCGCGCACATTTCCCCGAAAAGTGCCACCTGACGTCGAC
GGATCGGGAGATCAACTTGTTTATTGCAGCTTATAATGGTTACAAATAAAGCAATAGCATCACAAATTTC
ACAAATAAAGCATTTTTTTCACTGCATTCTAGTTGTGGTTTGTCCAAACTCATCAATGTATCTTATCATG
TCTGGATCAACTGGATAACTCAAGCTAACCAAAATCATCCCAAACTTCCCACCCCATACCCTATTACCAC
TGCCAATTACCTGTGGTTTCATTTACTCTAAACCTGTGATTCCTCTGAATTATTTTCATTTTAAAGAAAT
TGTATTTGTTAAATATGTACTACAAACTTAGTAGT
