>Addgene plasmid #68857 | pLVX-Flag-CDK8-W105M-IRES-mCherry | depositor partial sequence | sequence record 124066 | Mutant Flag-CDK8-W105M
ATGGACTACAAAGACGATGACGACAAGAGATCTATGGACTATGACTTTAAAGTGAAGCTGAGCAGCGAGC
GGGAGCGGGTCGAGGACCTGTTTGAATACGAGGGCTGCAAAGTTGGCCGAGGCACTTATGGTCACGTCTA
CAAAGCCAAGAGGAAAGATGGGAAGGATGATAAAGACTATGCTTTAAAACAAATAGAAGGAACTGGGATC
TCTATGTCGGCATGTAGAGAAATAGCATTACTTCGAGAGCTTAAGCATCCAAACGTCATTTCTCTTCAAA
AGGTGTTTCTGTCTCATGCTGATAGGAAGGTGTGGCTTCTGTTTGACTATGCTGAACATGACCTCATGCA
TATAATCAAGTTTCACAGAGCTTCTAAAGCAAACAAGAAGCCAGTTCAGTTACCTCGGGGAATGGTGAAG
TCACTATTATATCAGATCCTAGATGGTATTCACTACCTGCATGCTAACTGGGTGTTGCACAGAGATTTGA
AACCTGCTAATATTTTAGTTATGGGTGAAGGTCCTGAGCGAGGAAGAGTAAAAATTGCTGACATGGGCTT
TGCCCGATTATTTAATTCACCTTTGAAGCCTTTAGCAGATTTGGATCCAGTGGTTGTTACATTCTGGTAC
CGAGCCCCTGAACTACTTCTTGGAGCAAGGCATTATACCAAAGCTATTGATATTTGGGCTATAGGGTGTA
TATTTGCAGAACTACTAACGTCAGAACCAATATTTCACTGTCGACAAGAGGACATCAAAACTAGTAATCC
TTATCACCATGACCAGCTGGACAGAATATTCAATGTAATGGGATTTCCTGCAGATAAAGATTGGGAAGAT
ATAAAAAAGATGCCTGAACATTCAACATTAATGAAAGATTTCAGAAGAAATACGTATACCAACTGCAGCC
TTATCAAGTATATGGAAAAACATAAAGTTAAACCAGATAGTAAAGCATTCCACTTGCTTCAGAAGCTGCT
TACCATGGACCCAATAAAGCGAATTACCTCAGAACAGGCTATGCAGGACCCCTATTTCTTAGAAGACCCA
CTTCCTACATCAGACGTTTTTGCCGGTTGTCAAATCCCTTACCCAAAACGAGAATTTTTAACGGAAGAAG
AACCTGATGACAAAGGAGACAAAAAGAACCAGCAGCAGCAGCAGGGCAATAACCACACTAATGGAACTGG
CCACCCAGGGAATCAAGACAGCAGTCACACACAGGGACCCCCGTTGAAGAAAGTGAGAGTTGTTCCTCCT
ACCACTACCTCAGGTGGACTTATCATGACCTCAGACTATCAGCGTTCCAATCCACATGCTGCCTATCCCA
ACCCTGGACCAAGCACATCACAGCCGCAGAGCAGCATGGGATACTCAGCTACCTCCCAGCAGCCTCCACA
GTACTCACATCAGACACATCGGTACTGA
