>Addgene plasmid #68857 | pLVX-Flag-CDK8-W105M-IRES-mCherry | addgene partial sequence | sequence record 130291 | EF1a-F 5'-TCAAGCCTCAGACAGTGGTTC-3'
TTTCAGGTGTCGTGAGGATCTATTTCCGGTGATTCGCCACCATGGACTACAAAGACGATGACGACAAGAG
ATCTATGGACTATGACTTTAAAGTGAAGCTGAGCAGCGAGCGGGAGCGGGTCGAGGACCTGTTTGAATAC
GAGGGCTGCAAAGTTGGCCGAGGCACTTATGGTCACGTCTACAAAGCCAAGAGGAAAGATGGGAAGGATG
ATAAAGACTATGCTTTAAAACAAATAGAAGGAACTGGGATCTCTATGTCGGCATGTAGAGAAATAGCATT
ACTTCGAGAGCTTAAGCATCCAAACGTCATTTCTCTTCAAAAGGTGTTTCTGTCTCATGCTGATAGGAAG
GTGTGGCTTCTGTTTGACTATGCTGAACATGACCTCATGCATATAATCAAGTTTCACAGAGCTTCTAAAG
CAAACAAGAAGCCAGTTCAGTTACCTCGGGGAATGGTGAAGTCACTATTATATCAGATCCTAGATGGTAT
TCACTACCTGCATGCTAACTGGGTGTTGCACAGAGATTTGAAACCTGCTAATATTTTAGTTATGGGTGAA
GGTCCTGAGCGAGGAAGAGTAAAAATTGCTGACATGGGCTTTGCCCGATTATTTAATTCACCTTTGAAGC
CTTTAGCAGATTTGGATCCAGTGGTTGTTACATTCTGGTACCGAGCCCCTGAACTACTTCTTGGAGCAAG
GCATTATACCAAAGCTATTGATATTTGGGCTATAGGGTGTATATTTGCAGAACTACTAACGTCAGAACCA
ATATTTCACTGTCGACAAGAGGACATCAAAACTAGTAATCCTTATCACCATGACCAGCTGGACAGAATAT
TCAATGTAATGGGATTTCCTGCAGATAAAGATTGGGAAGATATAAAAAA
