>Addgene plasmid #68857 | pLVX-Flag-CDK8-W105M-IRES-mCherry | addgene partial sequence | sequence record 130293 | pCDH-rev 5'-GCATTCCTTTGGCGAGAG-3'
AGGGCCAGGTTTCCGGGCCCTCACATTGCCAAAAGACGGCAATATGGTGGAAAATAACATATAGACAAAC
GCACACCGGCCTTATTCCAAGCGGCTTCGGCCAGTAACGTTAGGGGGGGGGGAGGGAGAGGGGCGGGATC
CGCGGCCGCTCTAGATCAGTACCGATGTGTCTGATGTGAGTACTGTGGAGGCTGCTGGGAGGTAGCTGAG
TATCCCATGCTGCTCTGCGGCTGTGATGTGCTTGGTCCAGGGTTGGGATAGGCAGCATGTGGATTGGAAC
GCTGATAGTCTGAGGTCATGATAAGTCCACCTGAGGTAGTGGTAGGAGGAACAACTCTCACTTTCTTCAA
CGGGGGTCCCTGTGTGTGACTGCTGTCTTGATTCCCTGGGTGGCCAGTTCCATTAGTGTGGTTATTGCCC
TGCTGCTGCTGCTGGTTCTTTTTGTCTCCTTTGTCATCAGGTTCTTCTTCCGTTAAAAATTCTCGTTTTG
GGTAAGGGATTTGACAACCGGCAAAAAC
