>Addgene plasmid #68857 | pLVX-Flag-CDK8-W105M-IRES-mCherry | addgene partial sequence | sequence record 130294 | IRES-F 5'-TGGCTCTCCTCAAGCGTATT-3'
CCCAGAAGGTACCCCATTGTATGGGATCTGATCTGGGGCCTCGGTGCACATGCTTTACATGTGTTTAGTC
GAGGTTAAAAAACGTCTAGGCCCCCCGAACCACGGGGACGTGGTTTTCCTTTGAAAAACACGATGATAAT
ATGGTGAGCAAGGGCGAGGAGGATAACATGGCCATCATCAAGGAGTTCATGCGCTTCAAGGTGCACATGG
AGGGCTCCGTGAACGGCCACGAGTTCGAGATCGAGGGCGAGGGCGAGGGCCGCCCCTACGAGGGCACCCA
GACCGCCAAGCTGAAGGTGACCAAGGGTGGCCCCCTGCCCTTCGCCTGGGACATCCTGTCCCCTCAGTTC
ATGTACGGCTCCAAGGCCTACGTGAAGCACCCCGCCGACATCCCCGACTACTTGAAGCTGTCCTTCCCCG
AGGGCTTCAAGTGGGAGCGCGTGATGAACTTCGAGGACGGCGGCGTGGTGACCGTGACCCAGGACTCCTC
CCTGCAGGACGGCGAGTTCATCTACAAGGTGAAGCTGCGCGGCACCAACTTCCCCTCCGACGGCCCCGTA
ATGCAGAAGAAGACCATGGGCTGGGAGGCCTCCTCCGAGCGGATGTACCCCGAGGACGGCGCCCTGAAGG
GCGAGATCAAGCAGAGGCTGAAGCTGAAGGACGGCGGCCACTACGACGCTGAGGTCAAGACCACCTACAA
GGCCAAGAAGCCCGTGCAGCTGCCCGGCGCCTACAACGTCAACATCAAGTTGGACATCACCTCCCACAAC
GAGGACTACACCATCGTGGAA
